Addgene plasmid #100551: ciCas9(L22)_pcDNA5
Purpose: Expresses ciCas9(L22) in mammalian cells. Can be used to generate Flp-In and Flp-In T-REx stables.
Depositing lab: Dustin Maly. Publication: Rapidly inducible Cas9 and DSB-ddPCR to probe editing kinetics. Rose JC, Stephany JJ, Valente WJ, Trevillian BM, Dang HV, Bielas JH, Maly DJ, Fowler DM. Nat Methods. 2017 Jul 24. doi: 10.1038/nmeth.4368. PubMed 28737741.
Backbone
  Vector backbone: pcDNA5/FRT/TO
  Backbone manufacturer: Life Technology
  Vector type: Mammalian Expression, CRISPR ; FRT, Flp-In
  Selectable markers: Hygromycin
Growth in bacteria
  Bacterial resistance: Ampicillin, 100 μg/mL
  Growth temperature: 37°C
  Growth strain: DH5alpha
  Copy number: High Copy
Gene/Insert
  Gene/Insert name: ciCas9(L22)
  Insert size (bp): 4521
  Tag / fusion protein: FLAG (N terminal on insert)
  Cloning method: Gibson Cloning
  Sequencing primers: 5′ CMV; 3′ BGHR
Terms and licenses: Academic/Nonprofit Terms; Industry Terms: Not Available to Industry
How to cite: ciCas9(L22)_pcDNA5 was a gift from Dustin Maly (Addgene plasmid # 100551 ; http://n2t.net/addgene:100551 ; RRID:Addgene_100551)
