[The description below was written by a language model from this plasmid's Addgene catalogue record and pLannotate feature annotations shown in this document.]
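Description:
ciCas9(L22)_pcDNA5 is a mammalian expression and CRISPR plasmid built on the pcDNA5/FRT/TO backbone, designed both for transient expression and for generating isogenic stable lines in Flp-In or Flp-In T-REx host cells. In bacteria it is maintained at high copy through a ColE1/pUC-type origin and selected with ampicillin via the β-lactamase gene. For mammalian integration, the backbone carries an FRT site placed directly upstream of a hygromycin resistance coding sequence followed by an SV40 polyadenylation signal. In this vector design the HygR gene lacks its own functional promoter and start context, so hygromycin resistance arises only after FLP-mediated recombination into a genomic FRT landing site.

The payload is an approximately 4.5 kb open reading frame driven by the CMV enhancer/promoter. Two tet operator sequences lie just downstream of the promoter; the annotation software labels them as PLtetO-1 fragments. They make expression tetracycline/doxycycline-inducible in cells that supply the Tet repressor and constitutive elsewhere. Transcription ends at the bGH polyadenylation signal. The encoded protein begins with an N-terminal FLAG tag and consists of Streptococcus pyogenes Cas9 interrupted by a segment of human BCL2L1 (Bcl-xL) inserted between an N-terminal Cas9 portion and the remainder of the enzyme, with a short fragment of human BAD fused at the C terminus. This layout suggests an intramolecular Bcl-xL–BAD interaction acting as a switch on nuclease activity, in keeping with the associated publication title on rapidly inducible Cas9 for probing editing kinetics. The record does not state the inducing compound or what the L22 designation means. No guide RNA cassette is annotated, so guides must be supplied separately.
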