Features (pLannotate 1.2.2; 25 found; start..end, strand, type, name):
     28..80      -  misc_feature   bom (fragment): basis of mobility region from pBR322
    235..614     +  enhancer       CMV enhancer: human cytomegalovirus immediate early enhancer
    615..818     +  promoter       CMV promoter: human cytomegalovirus (CMV) immediate early promoter
    820..839     +  promoter       PLtetO-1 promoter (fragment): modified phage lambda PL promoter with tet operator sites (Lutz and Bujard, 1997)
    841..860     +  promoter       PLtetO-1 promoter (fragment): modified phage lambda PL promoter with tet operator sites (Lutz and Bujard, 1997)
    868..901     +  promoter       TRE3GV promoter (fragment): 3rd-generation Tet-responsive promoter that can be activated by binding of Tet-On® 3G, optimized for retroviral and lentiviral vectors
    984..1004    +  CDS            FLAG (fragment): FLAG® epitope tag, followed by an enterokinase cleavage site
   1004..1538    +  CDS            Cas9 (fragment): Cas9 (Csn1) endonuclease from the Streptococcus pyogenes Type II CRISPR/Cas system generates RNA-guided double strand breaks in DNA
   1539..2129    +  CDS            BCL2L1 (fragment): B2CL1_HUMAN - Also known as BCL2L, BCLX. Experimental evidence at protein level: Swiss-Prot protein existence level 1. Isoform Bcl-X(S) promotes apoptosis. From Homo sapiens (Human).
   2184..5366    +  CDS            Cas9 (fragment): Cas9 (Csn1) endonuclease from the Streptococcus pyogenes Type II CRISPR/Cas system generates RNA-guided double strand breaks in DNA
   5406..5495    +  CDS            BAD (fragment): BAD_HUMAN - Also known as BBC6, BCL2L8. Experimental evidence at protein level: Swiss-Prot protein existence level 1. Promotes cell death. Successfully competes for the binding to Bcl-X(L), Bcl-2 and Bcl-W, thereby affecting the level of heterodimerization of these proteins with BAX. Can reverse the death repressor activity of Bcl-X(L), but not that of Bcl-2 (By similarity). Appears to act as a link between growth factor receptor signaling and the apoptotic pathways. From Homo sapiens (Human).
   5616..5727    +  polyA_signal   bGH poly(A) signal: bovine growth hormone polyadenylation signal
   5844..5865    +  promoter       SV40 promoter (fragment): SV40 enhancer and early promoter
   5886..6119    +  rep_origin     f1 ori (fragment) (sequence partly withheld): f1 bacteriophage origin of replication; arrow indicates direction of (+) strand synthesis
   6124..6171    +  protein_bind   FRT: FLP-mediated recombination occurs in the 8-bp core sequence TCTAGAAA (Turan and Bode, 2011). FLP recombinase from the Saccharomyces cerevisiae 2μ plasmid
   6179..7201    +  CDS            HygR: aminoglycoside phosphotransferase from E. coli; aph(4)-Ia; confers resistance to hygromycin
   7211..7336    +  CDS            ble (fragment): BLE_KLEPN - Experimental evidence at protein level: Swiss-Prot protein existence level 1. Binding protein with a strong affinity to the bleomycin family of antibiotics. Binds to CL990; an antimitotic-antibiotic compound. From Klebsiella pneumoniae.
   7331..7452    +  polyA_signal   SV40 poly(A) signal: SV40 polyadenylation signal
   7525..7541    -  protein_bind   lac operator: The lac repressor binds to the lac operator to inhibit transcription in E. coli. This inhibition can be relieved by adding lactose or isopropyl-β-D-thiogalactopyranoside (IPTG). lac repressor encoded by lacI
   7549..7579    -  promoter       lac promoter: promoter for the E. coli lac operon
   7594..7615    -  protein_bind   CAP binding site: CAP binding activates transcription in the presence of cAMP. E. coli catabolite activator protein
   7628..7720    -  CDS            lacI (fragment): lac repressor; lacI; The lac repressor binds to the lac operator to inhibit transcription in E. coli. This inhibition can be relieved by adding lactose or isopropyl-β-D-thiogalactopyranoside (IPTG).
   7903..8491    -  rep_origin     ori: high-copy-number ColE1/pMB1/pBR322/pUC origin of replication
   8662..9522    -  CDS            AmpR: β-lactamase; bla; confers resistance to ampicillin, carbenicillin, and related antibiotics
   9523..9627    -  promoter       AmpR promoter: bla
>Addgene plasmid #100551 | ciCas9(L22)_pcDNA5 | addgene full sequence | sequence record 193859 | Addgene NGS Result
GACGGATCGGGAGATCTCCCGATCCCCTATGGTGCACTCTCAGTACAATCTGCTCTGATGCCGCATAGTT
AAGCCAGTATCTGCTCCCTGCTTGTGTGTTGGAGGTCGCTGAGTAGTGCGCGAGCAAAATTTAAGCTACA
ACAAGGCAAGGCTTGACCGACAATTGCATGAAGAATCTGCTTAGGGTTAGGCGTTTTGCGCTGCTTCGCG
ATGTACGGGCCAGATATACGCGTTGACATTGATTATTGACTAGTTATTAATAGTAATCAATTACGGGGTC
ATTAGTTCATAGCCCATATATGGAGTTCCGCGTTACATAACTTACGGTAAATGGCCCGCCTGGCTGACCG
CCCAACGACCCCCGCCCATTGACGTCAATAATGACGTATGTTCCCATAGTAACGCCAATAGGGACTTTCC
ATTGACGTCAATGGGTGGAGTATTTACGGTAAACTGCCCACTTGGCAGTACATCAAGTGTATCATATGCC
AAGTACGCCCCCTATTGACGTCAATGACGGTAAATGGCCCGCCTGGCATTATGCCCAGTACATGACCTTA
TGGGACTTTCCTACTTGGCAGTACATCTACGTATTAGTCATCGCTATTACCATGGTGATGCGGTTTTGGC
AGTACATCAATGGGCGTGGATAGCGGTTTGACTCACGGGGATTTCCAAGTCTCCACCCCATTGACGTCAA
TGGGAGTTTGTTTTGGCACCAAAATCAACGGGACTTTCCAAAATGTCGTAACAACTCCGCCCCATTGACG
CAAATGGGCGGTAGGCGTGTACGGTGGGAGGTCTATATAAGCAGAGCTCTCCCTATCAGTGATAGAGATC
TCCCTATCAGTGATAGAGATCGTCGACGAGCTCGTTTAGTGAACCGTCAGATCGCCTGGAGACGCCATCC
ACGCTGTTTTGACCTCCATAGAAGACACCGGGACCGATCCAGCCTCCGGACTCTAGCGTTTGCCACCATG
GACTACAAGGACGACGACGACAAGGACAAGAAGTACTCCATTGGGCTCGATATCGGCACAAACAGCGTCG
GCTGGGCCGTCATTACGGACGAGTACAAGGTGCCGAGCAAAAAATTCAAAGTTCTGGGCAATACCGATCG
CCACAGCATAAAGAAGAACCTCATTGGCGCCCTCCTGTTCGACTCCGGGGAGACGGCCGAAGCCACGCGG
CTCAAAAGAACAGCACGGCGCAGATATACCCGCAGAAAGAATCGGATCTGCTACCTGCAGGAGATCTTTA
GTAATGAGATGGCTAAGGTGGATGACTCTTTCTTCCATAGGCTGGAGGAGTCCTTTTTGGTGGAGGAGGA
TAAAAAGCACGAGCGCCACCCAATCTTTGGCAATATCGTGGACGAGGTGGCGTACCATGAAAAGTACCCA
ACCATATATCATCTGAGGAAGAAGCTTGTAGACAGTACTGATAAGGCTGACTTGCGGTTGATCTATCTCG
CGCTGGCGCATATGATCAAATTTCGGGGACACTTCCTCATCGAGGGGGACCTGAACCCAGACAACAGCAG
CAACCGGGAGCTGGTGGTTGACTTTCTCTCCTACAAGCTTTCCCAGAAAGGATACAGCTGGAGTCAGTTT
AGTGATGTGGAAGAGAACAGGACTGAGGCCCCAGAAGGGACTGAATCGGAGATGGAGACCCCCAGTGCCA
TCAATGGCAACCCATCCTGGCACCTGGCAGACAGCCCCGCGGTGAATGGAGCCACTGGCCACAGCAGCAG
TTTGGATGCCCGGGAGGTGATCCCCATGGCAGCAGTAAAGCAAGCGCTGAGGGAGGCAGGCGACGAGTTT
GAACTGCGGTACCGGCGGGCATTCAGTGACCTGACATCCCAGCTCCACATCACCCCAGGGACAGCATATC
AGAGCTTTGAACAGGTAGTGAATGAACTCTTCCGGGATGGGGTAAACTGGGGTCGCATTGTGGCCTTTTT
CTCCTTCGGCGGGGCACTGTGCGTGGAAAGCGTAGACAAGGAGATGCAGGTATTGGTGAGTCGGATCGCA
GCTTGGATGGCCACTTACCTGAATGACCACCTAGAGCCTTGGATCCAGGAGAACGGCGGCTGGGATACTT
TTGTGGAACTCTATGGGAACAATGGTAGCGGAACTGCTTCTGGGACTGGGAGTGGCACCGGTTCAGCAAC
AGGAAGCGGCACTGTGAACACGGAGATCACCAAAGCTCCGCTGAGCGCTAGTATGATCAAGCGCTATGAT
GAGCACCACCAAGACTTGACTTTGCTGAAGGCCCTTGTCAGACAGCAACTGCCTGAGAAGTACAAGGAAA
TTTTCTTCGATCAGTCTAAAAATGGCTACGCCGGATACATTGACGGCGGAGCAAGCCAGGAGGAATTTTA
CAAATTTATTAAGCCCATCTTGGAAAAAATGGACGGCACCGAGGAGCTGCTGGTAAAGCTTAACAGAGAA
GATCTGTTGCGCAAACAGCGCACTTTCGACAATGGAAGCATCCCCCACCAGATTCACCTGGGCGAACTGC
ACGCTATCCTCAGGCGGCAAGAGGATTTCTACCCCTTTTTGAAAGATAACAGGGAAAAGATTGAGAAAAT
CCTCACATTTCGGATACCCTACTATGTAGGCCCCCTCGCCCGGGGAAATTCCAGATTCGCGTGGATGACT
CGCAAATCAGAAGAGACCATCACTCCCTGGAACTTCGAGGAAGTCGTGGATAAGGGGGCCTCTGCCCAGT
CCTTCATCGAAAGGATGACTAACTTTGATAAAAATCTGCCTAACGAAAAGGTGCTTCCTAAACACTCTCT
GCTGTACGAGTACTTCACAGTTTATAACGAGCTCACCAAGGTCAAATACGTCACAGAAGGGATGAGAAAG
CCAGCATTCCTGTCTGGAGAGCAGAAGAAAGCTATCGTGGACCTCCTCTTCAAGACGAACCGGAAAGTTA
CCGTGAAACAGCTCAAAGAAGACTATTTCAAAAAGATTGAATGTTTCGACTCTGTTGAAATCAGCGGAGT
GGAGGATCGCTTCAACGCATCCCTGGGAACGTATCACGATCTCCTGAAAATCATTAAAGACAAGGACTTC
CTGGACAATGAGGAGAACGAGGACATTCTTGAGGACATTGTCCTCACCCTTACGTTGTTTGAAGATAGGG
AGATGATTGAAGAACGCTTGAAAACTTACGCTCATCTCTTCGACGACAAAGTCATGAAACAGCTCAAGAG
GCGCCGATATACAGGATGGGGGCGGCTGTCAAGAAAACTGATCAATGGGATCCGAGACAAGCAGAGTGGA
AAGACAATCCTGGATTTTCTTAAGTCCGATGGATTTGCCAACCGGAACTTCATGCAGTTGATCCATGATG
ACTCTCTCACCTTTAAGGAGGACATCCAGAAAGCACAAGTTTCTGGCCAGGGGGACAGTCTTCACGAGCA
CATCGCTAATCTTGCAGGTAGCCCAGCTATCAAAAAGGGAATACTGCAGACCGTTAAGGTCGTGGATGAA
CTCGTCAAAGTAATGGGAAGGCATAAGCCCGAGAATATCGTTATCGAGATGGCCCGAGAGAACCAAACTA
CCCAGAAGGGACAGAAGAACAGTAGGGAAAGGATGAAGAGGATTGAAGAGGGTATAAAAGAACTGGGGTC
CCAAATCCTTAAGGAACACCCAGTTGAAAACACCCAGCTTCAGAATGAGAAGCTCTACCTGTACTACCTG
CAGAACGGCAGGGACATGTACGTGGATCAGGAACTGGACATCAATCGGCTCTCCGACTACGACGTGGATC
ATATCGTGCCCCAGTCTTTTCTCAAAGATGATTCTATTGATAATAAAGTGTTGACAAGATCCGATAAAAA
TAGAGGGAAGAGTGATAACGTCCCCTCAGAAGAAGTTGTCAAGAAAATGAAAAATTATTGGCGGCAGCTG
CTGAACGCCAAACTGATCACACAACGGAAGTTCGATAATCTGACTAAGGCTGAACGAGGTGGCCTGTCTG
AGTTGGATAAAGCCGGCTTCATCAAAAGGCAGCTTGTTGAGACACGCCAGATCACCAAGCACGTGGCCCA
AATTCTCGATTCACGCATGAACACCAAGTACGATGAAAATGACAAACTGATTCGAGAGGTGAAAGTTATT
ACTCTGAAGTCTAAGCTGGTCTCAGATTTCAGAAAGGACTTTCAGTTTTATAAGGTGAGAGAGATCAACA
ATTACCACCATGCGCATGATGCCTACCTGAATGCAGTGGTAGGCACTGCACTTATCAAAAAATATCCCAA
GCTTGAATCTGAATTTGTTTACGGAGACTATAAAGTGTACGATGTTAGGAAAATGATCGCAAAGTCTGAG
CAGGAAATAGGCAAGGCCACCGCTAAGTACTTCTTTTACAGCAATATTATGAATTTTTTCAAGACCGAGA
TTACACTGGCCAATGGAGAGATTCGGAAGCGACCACTTATCGAAACAAACGGAGAAACAGGAGAAATCGT
GTGGGACAAGGGTAGGGATTTCGCGACAGTCCGGAAGGTCCTGTCCATGCCGCAGGTGAACATCGTTAAA
AAGACCGAAGTACAGACCGGAGGCTTCTCCAAGGAAAGTATCCTCCCGAAAAGGAACAGCGACAAGCTGA
TCGCACGCAAAAAAGATTGGGACCCCAAGAAATACGGCGGATTCGATTCTCCTACAGTCGCTTACAGTGT
ACTGGTTGTGGCCAAAGTGGAGAAAGGGAAGTCTAAAAAACTCAAAAGCGTCAAGGAACTGCTGGGCATC
ACAATCATGGAGCGATCAAGCTTCGAAAAAAACCCCATCGACTTTCTCGAGGCGAAAGGATATAAAGAGG
TCAAAAAAGACCTCATCATTAAGCTTCCCAAGTACTCTCTCTTTGAGCTTGAAAACGGCCGGAAACGAAT
GCTCGCTAGTGCGGGCGAGCTGCAGAAAGGTAACGAGCTGGCACTGCCCTCTAAATACGTTAATTTCTTG
TATCTGGCCAGCCACTATGAAAAGCTCAAAGGGTCTCCCGAAGATAATGAGCAGAAGCAGCTGTTCGTGG
AACAACACAAACACTACCTTGATGAGATCATCGAGCAAATAAGCGAATTCTCCAAAAGAGTGATCCTCGC
CGACGCTAACCTCGATAAGGTGCTTTCTGCTTACAATAAGCACAGGGATAAGCCCATCAGGGAGCAGGCA
GAAAACATTATCCACTTGTTTACTCTGACCAACTTGGGCGCGCCTGCAGCCTTCAAGTACTTCGACACCA
CCATAGACAGAAAGCGGTACACCTCTACAAAGGAGGTCCTGGACGCCACACTGATTCATCAGTCAATTAC
GGGGCTCTATGAAACAAGAATCGACCTCTCTCAGCTCGGTGGAGACAGCAGGGCTGACCCCAAGAAGAAG
AGGAAGGTGACAGGAAGCGGCACTGCTCCCCCCAATCTCTGGGCAGCGCAGCGCTACGGCCGTGAGCTCC
GAAGGATGGCCGATGAGCTTGAGGGTTCCTTCAAGTGAAAGCTTGGTACCGAGCTCGGATCCACTAGTCC
AGTGTGGTGGAATTCTGCAGATATCCAGCACAGTGGCGGCCGCTCGAGTCTAGAGGGCCCGTTTAAACCC
GCTGATCAGCCTCGACTGTGCCTTCTAGTTGCCAGCCATCTGTTGTTTGCCCCTCCCCCGTGCCTTCCTT
GACCCTGGAAGGTGCCACTCCCACTGTCCTTTCCTAATAAAATGAGGAAATTGCATCGCATTGTCTGAGT
AGGTGTCATTCTATTCTGGGGGGTAGGGTGGGGCAGGACAGCAAGGGGGAGGATTGGGAAGACAATAGCA
GGCATGCTGGGGATGCGGTGGGCTCTATGGCTTCTGAGGCGGAAAGAACCAGCTGGGGCTCTAGGGGGTA
TCCCC
[124 nt withheld, positions 5886-6009]
C
[91 nt withheld, positions 6011-6101]
AGGGTGATGGTTCACGTACCTAGAAGTTCCTATTCCGAAGTTCCTATTCTCTAGAAAGTATAGGAACTTC
CTTGGCCAAAAAGCCTGAACTCACCGCGACGTCTGTCGAGAAGTTTCTGATCGAAAAGTTCGACAGCGTC
TCCGACCTGATGCAGCTCTCGGAGGGCGAAGAATCTCGTGCTTTCAGCTTCGATGTAGGAGGGCGTGGAT
ATGTCCTGCGGGTAAATAGCTGCGCCGATGGTTTCTACAAAGATCGTTATGTTTATCGGCACTTTGCATC
GGCCGCGCTCCCGATTCCGGAAGTGCTTGACATTGGGGAATTCAGCGAGAGCCTGACCTATTGCATCTCC
CGCCGTGCACAGGGTGTCACGTTGCAAGACCTGCCTGAAACCGAACTGCCCGCTGTTCTGCAGCCGGTCG
CGGAGGCCATGGATGCGATCGCTGCGGCCGATCTTAGCCAGACGAGCGGGTTCGGCCCATTCGGACCGCA
AGGAATCGGTCAATACACTACATGGCGTGATTTCATATGCGCGATTGCTGATCCCCATGTGTATCACTGG
CAAACTGTGATGGACGACACCGTCAGTGCGTCCGTCGCGCAGGCTCTCGATGAGCTGATGCTTTGGGCCG
AGGACTGCCCCGAAGTCCGGCACCTCGTGCACGCGGATTTCGGCTCCAACAATGTCCTGACGGACAATGG
CCGCATAACAGCGGTCATTGACTGGAGCGAGGCGATGTTCGGGGATTCCCAATACGAGGTCGCCAACATC
TTCTTCTGGAGGCCGTGGTTGGCTTGTATGGAGCAGCAGACGCGCTACTTCGAGCGGAGGCATCCGGAGC
TTGCAGGATCGCCGCGGCTCCGGGCGTATATGCTCCGCATTGGTCTTGACCAACTCTATCAGAGCTTGGT
TGACGGCAATTTCGATGATGCAGCTTGGGCGCAGGGTCGATGCGACGCAATCGTCCGATCCGGAGCCGGG
ACTGTCGGGCGTACACAAATCGCCCGCAGAAGCGCGGCCGTCTGGACCGATGGCTGTGTAGAAGTACTCG
CCGATAGTGGAAACCGACGCCCCAGCACTCGTCCGAGGGCAAAGGAATAGCACGTACTACGAGATTTCGA
TTCCACCGCCGCCTTCTATGAAAGGTTGGGCTTCGGAATCGTTTTCCGGGACGCCGGCTGGATGATCCTC
CAGCGCGGGGATCTCATGCTGGAGTTCTTCGCCCACCCCAACTTGTTTATTGCAGCTTATAATGGTTACA
AATAAAGCAATAGCATCACAAATTTCACAAATAAAGCATTTTTTTCACTGCATTCTAGTTGTGGTTTGTC
CAAACTCATCAATGTATCTTATCATGTCTGTATACCGTCGACCTCTAGCTAGAGCTTGGCGTAATCATGG
TCATAGCTGTTTCCTGTGTGAAATTGTTATCCGCTCACAATTCCACACAACATACGAGCCGGAAGCATAA
AGTGTAAAGCCTGGGGTGCCTAATGAGTGAGCTAACTCACATTAATTGCGTTGCGCTCACTGCCCGCTTT
CCAGTCGGGAAACCTGTCGTGCCAGCTGCATTAATGAATCGGCCAACGCGCGGGGAGAGGCGGTTTGCGT
ATTGGGCGCTCTTCCGCTTCCTCGCTCACTGACTCGCTGCGCTCGGTCGTTCGGCTGCGGCGAGCGGTAT
CAGCTCACTCAAAGGCGGTAATACGGTTATCCACAGAATCAGGGGATAACGCAGGAAAGAACATGTGAGC
AAAAGGCCAGCAAAAGGCCAGGAACCGTAAAAAGGCCGCGTTGCTGGCGTTTTTCCATAGGCTCCGCCCC
CCTGACGAGCATCACAAAAATCGACGCTCAAGTCAGAGGTGGCGAAACCCGACAGGACTATAAAGATACC
AGGCGTTTCCCCCTGGAAGCTCCCTCGTGCGCTCTCCTGTTCCGACCCTGCCGCTTACCGGATACCTGTC
CGCCTTTCTCCCTTCGGGAAGCGTGGCGCTTTCTCATAGCTCACGCTGTAGGTATCTCAGTTCGGTGTAG
GTCGTTCGCTCCAAGCTGGGCTGTGTGCACGAACCCCCCGTTCAGCCCGACCGCTGCGCCTTATCCGGTA
ACTATCGTCTTGAGTCCAACCCGGTAAGACACGACTTATCGCCACTGGCAGCAGCCACTGGTAACAGGAT
TAGCAGAGCGAGGTATGTAGGCGGTGCTACAGAGTTCTTGAAGTGGTGGCCTAACTACGGCTACACTAGA
AGAACAGTATTTGGTATCTGCGCTCTGCTGAAGCCAGTTACCTTCGGAAAAAGAGTTGGTAGCTCTTGAT
CCGGCAAACAAACCACCGCTGGTAGCGGTGGTTTTTTTGTTTGCAAGCAGCAGATTACGCGCAGAAAAAA
AGGATCTCAAGAAGATCCTTTGATCTTTTCTACGGGGTCTGACGCTCAGTGGAACGAAAACTCACGTTAA
GGGATTTTGGTCATGAGATTATCAAAAAGGATCTTCACCTAGATCCTTTTAAATTAAAAATGAAGTTTTA
AATCAATCTAAAGTATATATGAGTAAACTTGGTCTGACAGTTACCAATGCTTAATCAGTGAGGCACCTAT
CTCAGCGATCTGTCTATTTCGTTCATCCATAGTTGCCTGACTCCCCGTCGTGTAGATAACTACGATACGG
GAGGGCTTACCATCTGGCCCCAGTGCTGCAATGATACCGCGAGACCCACGCTCACCGGCTCCAGATTTAT
CAGCAATAAACCAGCCAGCCGGAAGGGCCGAGCGCAGAAGTGGTCCTGCAACTTTATCCGCCTCCATCCA
GTCTATTAATTGTTGCCGGGAAGCTAGAGTAAGTAGTTCGCCAGTTAATAGTTTGCGCAACGTTGTTGCC
ATTGCTACAGGCATCGTGGTGTCACGCTCGTCGTTTGGTATGGCTTCATTCAGCTCCGGTTCCCAACGAT
CAAGGCGAGTTACATGATCCCCCATGTTGTGCAAAAAAGCGGTTAGCTCCTTCGGTCCTCCGATCGTTGT
CAGAAGTAAGTTGGCCGCAGTGTTATCACTCATGGTTATGGCAGCACTGCATAATTCTCTTACTGTCATG
CCATCCGTAAGATGCTTTTCTGTGACTGGTGAGTACTCAACCAAGTCATTCTGAGAATAGTGTATGTGGC
GACCGAGTTGCTCTTGCCCGGCGTCAATACGGGATAATACCGCGCCACATAGCAGAACTTTAAAAGTGCT
CATCATTGGAAAACGTTCTTCGGGGCGAAAACTCTCAAGGATCTTACCGCTGTTGAGATCCAGTTCGATG
TAACCCACTCGTGCACCCAACTGATCTTCAGCATCTTTTACTTTCACCAGCGTTTCTGGGTGAGCAAAAA
CAGGAAGGCAAAATGCCGCAAAAAAGGGAATAAGGGCGACACGGAAATGTTGAATACTCATACTCTTCCT
TTTTCAATATTATTGAAGCATTTATCAGGGTTATTGTCTCATGAGCGGATACATATTTGAATGTATTTAG
AAAAATAAACAAATAGGGGTTCCGCGCACATTTCCCCGAAAAGTGCCACCTGACGTC
